>Addgene plasmid #91608 | pPN263 | addgene full sequence | sequence record 180188 | Addgene NGS Result
GAGGGCCTATTTCCCATGATTCCTTCATATTTGCATATACGATACAAGGCTGTTAGAGAGATAATTGGAA
TTAATTTGACTGTAAACACAAAGATATTAGTACAAAATACGTGACGTAGAAAGTAATAATTTCTTGGGTA
GTTTGCAGTTTTAAAATTATGTTTTAAAATGGACTATCATATGCTTACCGTAACTTGAAAGTATTTCGAT
TTCTTGGCTTTATATATCTTGTGGAAAGGACGAAACACCGCTTCCTGATAGAGTCGTGTCGTTTTAGAGC
TAGAAATAGCAAGTTAAAATAAGGCTAGTCCGTTATCAACTTGAAAAAGTGGCACCGAGTCGGTGCTTTT
TTAAGCTTGGCGTAATCATGGTCATAGCTGTTTCCTGTGTGAAATTGTTATCCGCTCACAATTCCACACA
ACATACGAGCCGGAAGCATAAAGTGTAAAGCCTGGGGTGCCTAATGAGTGAGCTAACTCACATTAATTGC
GTTGCGCTCACTGCCCGCTTTCCAGTCGGGAAACCTGTCGTGCCAGCTGCATTAATGAATCGGCCAACGC
GCGGGGAGAGGCGGTTTGCGTATTGGGCGCTCTTCCGCTTCCTCGCTCACTGACTCGCTGCGCTCGGTCG
TTCGGCTGCGGCGAGCGGTATCAGCTCACTCAAAGGCGGTAATACGGTTATCCACAGAATCAGGGGATAA
CGCAGGAAAGAACATGTGAGCAAAAGGCCAGCAAAAGGCCAGGAACCGTAAAAAGGCCGCGTTGCTGGCG
TTTTTCCATAGGCTCCGCCCCCCTGACGAGCATCACAAAAATCGACGCTCAAGTCAGAGGTGGCGAAACC
CGACAGGACTATAAAGATACCAGGCGTTTCCCCCTGGAAGCTCCCTCGTGCGCTCTCCTGTTCCGACCCT
GCCGCTTACCGGATACCTGTCCGCCTTTCTCCCTTCGGGAAGCGTGGCGCTTTCTCATAGCTCACGCTGT
AGGTATCTCAGTTCGGTGTAGGTCGTTCGCTCCAAGCTGGGCTGTGTGCACGAACCCCCCGTTCAGCCCG
ACCGCTGCGCCTTATCCGGTAACTATCGTCTTGAGTCCAACCCGGTAAGACACGACTTATCGCCACTGGC
AGCAGCCACTGGTAACAGGATTAGCAGAGCGAGGTATGTAGGCGGTGCTACAGAGTTCTTGAAGTGGTGG
CCTAACTACGGCTACACTAGAAGAACAGTATTTGGTATCTGCGCTCTGCTGAAGCCAGTTACCTTCGGAA
AAAGAGTTGGTAGCTCTTGATCCGGCAAACAAACCACCGCTGGTAGCGGTGGTTTTTTTGTTTGCAAGCA
GCAGATTACGCGCAGAAAAAAAGGATCTCAAGAAGATCCTTTGATCTTTTCTACGGGGTCTGACGCTCAG
TGGAACGAAAACTCACGTTAAGGGATTTTGGTCATGAGATTATCAAAAAGGATCTTCACCTAGATCCTTT
TAAATTAAAAATGAAGTTTTAAATCAATCTAAAGTATATATGAGTAAACTTGGTCTGACAGTTACCAATG
CTTAATCAGTGAGGCACCTATCTCAGCGATCTGTCTATTTCGTTCATCCATAGTTGCCTGACTCCCCGTC
GTGTAGATAACTACGATACGGGAGGGCTTACCATCTGGCCCCAGTGCTGCAATGATACCGCGAGACCCAC
GCTCACCGGCTCCAGATTTATCAGCAATAAACCAGCCAGCCGGAAGGGCCGAGCGCAGAAGTGGTCCTGC
AACTTTATCCGCCTCCATCCAGTCTATTAATTGTTGCCGGGAAGCTAGAGTAAGTAGTTCGCCAGTTAAT
AGTTTGCGCAACGTTGTTGCCATTGCTACAGGCATCGTGGTGTCACGCTCGTCGTTTGGTATGGCTTCAT
TCAGCTCCGGTTCCCAACGATCAAGGCGAGTTACATGATCCCCCATGTTGTGCAAAAAAGCGGTTAGCTC
CTTCGGTCCTCCGATCGTTGTCAGAAGTAAGTTGGCCGCAGTGTTATCACTCATGGTTATGGCAGCACTG
CATAATTCTCTTACTGTCATGCCATCCGTAAGATGCTTTTCTGTGACTGGTGAGTACTCAACCAAGTCAT
TCTGAGAATAGTGTATGCGGCGACCGAGTTGCTCTTGCCCGGCGTCAATACGGGATAATACCGCGCCACA
TAGCAGAACTTTAAAAGTGCTCATCATTGGAAAACGTTCTTCGGGGCGAAAACTCTCAAGGATCTTACCG
CTGTTGAGATCCAGTTCGATGTAACCCACTCGTGCACCCAACTGATCTTCAGCATCTTTTACTTTCACCA
GCGTTTCTGGGTGAGCAAAAACAGGAAGGCAAAATGCCGCAAAAAAGGGAATAAGGGCGACACGGAAATG
TTGAATACTCATACTCTTCCTTTTTCAATATTATTGAAGCATTTATCAGGGTTATTGTCTCATGAGCGGA
TACATATTTGAATGTATTTAGAAAAATAAACAAATAGGGGTTCCGCGCACATTTCCCCGAAAAGTGCCAC
CTGACGTCTAAGAAACCATTATTATCATGACATTAACCTATAAAAATAGGCGTATCACGAGGCCCTTTCG
TCTCGCGCGTTTCGGTGATGACGGTGAAAACCTCTGACACATGCAGCTCCCGGAGACGGTCACAGCTTGT
CTGTAAGCGGATGCCGGGAGCAGACAAGCCCGTCAGGGCGCGTCAGCGGGTGTTGGCGGGTGTCGGGGCT
GGCTTAACTATGCGGCATCAGAGCAGATTGTACTGAGAGTGCACCATATGCGGTGTGAAATACCGCACAG
ATGCGTAAGGAGAAAATACCGCATCAGGCGCCATTCGCCATTCAGGCTGCGCAACTGTTGGGAAGGGCGA
TCGGTGCGGGCCTCTTCGCTATTACGCCAGCTGGCGAAAGGGGGATGTGCTGCAAGGCGATTAAGTTGGG
TAACGCCAGGGTTTTCCCAGTCACGACGTTGTAAAACGACGGCCAGTGAATTCGAGCTCGGTACCCGGGG
ATCCGTTAATTAA
Features (pLannotate 1.2.2; 13 found; start..end, strand, type, name):
      1..241     +  promoter       U6 promoter: RNA polymerase III promoter for human U6 snRNA
    271..346     +  misc_RNA       gRNA scaffold: guide RNA scaffold for the Streptococcus pyogenes CRISPR/Cas9 system
    395..411     -  protein_bind   lac operator: The lac repressor binds to the lac operator to inhibit transcription in E. coli. This inhibition can be relieved by adding lactose or isopropyl-β-D-thiogalactopyranoside (IPTG). lac repressor encoded by lacI
    419..449     -  promoter       lac promoter: promoter for the E. coli lac operon
    464..485     -  protein_bind   CAP binding site: CAP binding activates transcription in the presence of cAMP. E. coli catabolite activator protein
    498..590     -  CDS            lacI (fragment): lac repressor; lacI; The lac repressor binds to the lac operator to inhibit transcription in E. coli. This inhibition can be relieved by adding lactose or isopropyl-β-D-thiogalactopyranoside (IPTG).
    773..1361    -  rep_origin     ori: high-copy-number ColE1/pMB1/pBR322/pUC origin of replication
   1532..2392    -  CDS            AmpR: β-lactamase; bla; confers resistance to ampicillin, carbenicillin, and related antibiotics
   2393..2497    -  promoter       AmpR promoter: bla
   2592..2627    +  CDS            rop (fragment): Rop protein, which maintains plasmids at low copy number; rop
   2729..2828    +  misc_feature   bom (fragment): basis of mobility region from pBR322
   2834..2991    -  CDS            lacZα (fragment): LacZα fragment of β-galactosidase; lacZ fragment
   2988..3014    +  misc_feature   MCS (fragment): pUC18/19 multiple cloning site
