[The description below was written by a language model from this plasmid's Addgene catalogue record and pLannotate feature annotations shown in this document.]
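Description:
pPN263 is a small (about 3.0 kb) CRISPR guide RNA expression plasmid built on a pUC19 backbone carrying a U6 promoter cassette. It is propagated in E. coli as a high-copy plasmid through the ColE1/pUC-type origin of replication and is selected with ampicillin via the β-lactamase (AmpR) gene and its native promoter. The remaining annotated elements, including the lac promoter, operator and CAP binding site, along with fragments of lacZα, lacI, rop, bom and the pUC multiple cloning site, are remnants of the pUC19 parent and play no role in guide expression.

The payload is a single-guide RNA directed against human EPHX2, which encodes soluble epoxide hydrolase. A short targeting oligonucleotide (about 21 bp) was inserted between two BbsI sites, both destroyed during cloning. This places the spacer in the gap between the human U6 promoter and the Streptococcus pyogenes Cas9 gRNA scaffold. U6 is an RNA polymerase III promoter suited to producing short, uncapped, non-polyadenylated transcripts, so in human cells it drives the spacer fused to the scaffold as a functional sgRNA.

The plasmid encodes no Cas9, no mammalian selection marker and no reporter, so the nuclease must be supplied separately, for example from a co-delivered plasmid or a Cas9-expressing cell line. The associated publication describes a scaled CRISPR editing framework in human pluripotent stem cells for studying psychiatric disease, which suggests that pPN263 is one of a set of gene-specific guide constructs used to edit the EPHX2 locus in such cells.
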