Addgene plasmid #91608: pPN263
Purpose: Express sgRNA targeting human EPHX2
Depositing lab: Lindy Barrett. Depositing organization: Broad Institute. Publication: A Scaled Framework for CRISPR Editing of Human Pluripotent Stem Cells to Study Psychiatric Disease. Hazelbaker DZ, Beccard A, Bara AM, Dabkowski N, Messana A, Mazzucato P, Lam D, Manning D, Eggan K, Barrett LE. Stem Cell Reports. 2017 Oct 10;9(4):1315-1327. doi: 10.1016/j.stemcr.2017.09.006. PubMed 29020615.
Backbone
  Vector backbone: pUC19-U6 promoter
  Vector type: CRISPR
Growth in bacteria
  Bacterial resistance: Ampicillin, 100 μg/mL
  Growth temperature: 37°C
  Growth strain: DH5alpha
  Copy number: High Copy
Gene/Insert
  Gene/Insert name: EPHX2 (alt name: NM_001979.5)
  gRNA/shRNA sequence: CTTCCTGATAGAGTCGTGTC
  Species: H. sapiens (human)
  Insert size (bp): 21
  Entrez Gene: EPHX2 (a.k.a. ABHD20, CEH, SEH)
  Promoter: U6
  Cloning method: Restriction Enzyme; 5′ cloning site BbsI (destroyed during cloning); 3′ cloning site BbsI (destroyed during cloning)
  Sequencing primers: 5′ M13F (-21)
Terms and licenses: Academic/Nonprofit Terms; Industry Terms: Not Available to Industry
How to cite: pPN263 was a gift from Lindy Barrett (Addgene plasmid # 91608 ; http://n2t.net/addgene:91608 ; RRID:Addgene_91608)
